Addgene plasmid #221605: AAV-hSyn-PiGM-Iq(D387A mCherry)
Purpose: A recombinant AAV2 plasmid encoding the light insensitive PiGM-Iq system with CRY2PHR(D387A), CIBN and mCherry as expression marker. hSynapsin promoter for panneuronal expression.
Depositing lab: John Lin. Depositing organization: University of Tasmania.
Backbone
  Vector backbone: AAV
  Backbone size w/o insert (bp): 4182
  Vector type: AAV
Growth in bacteria
  Bacterial resistance: Ampicillin, 100 μg/mL
  Growth temperature: 37°C
  Growth strain: NEB Stable
  Copy number: Unknown
Gene/Insert
  Gene/Insert name: PiGM-Iq (D387A, mCherry)
  Species: Synthetic
  Insert size (bp): 3429
  Mutation: RGS2 1-53 truncation, CRYPHR D387A
  Promoter: Human Synapsin
  Cloning method: Restriction Enzyme; 5′ cloning site BamHI (not destroyed); 3′ cloning site XbaI (not destroyed)
Terms and licenses: Academic/Nonprofit Terms; Industry Terms: Not Available to Industry
Depositor comments: Negative control PiGM-Iq system using light insensitive CRY2PHR (D387A). Membrane mCherry as expression marker. hSyn promoter.
How to cite: AAV-hSyn-PiGM-Iq(D387A mCherry) was a gift from John Lin (Addgene plasmid # 221605 ; http://n2t.net/addgene:221605 ; RRID:Addgene_221605)
