[The description below was written by a language model from this plasmid's Addgene catalogue record and pLannotate feature annotations shown in this document.]
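Description:
AAV-hSyn-PiGM-Iq(D387A mCherry) is an AAV2 transfer plasmid for producing recombinant adeno-associated virus that expresses a light-insensitive version of the PiGM-Iq optogenetic system in neurons. It is maintained in E. coli through a high-copy ColE1/pUC-type origin and selected with ampicillin via the β-lactamase gene, and it also carries an f1 phage origin. AAV2 inverted terminal repeats flank the expression cassette and provide the signals for genome replication and packaging. The short lacI, lacZα and RSF ori fragments annotated next to the ITRs look like backbone remnants or spurious matches rather than functional parts.

Between the ITRs, the human synapsin I promoter drives pan-neuronal expression of a synthetic insert of about 3.4 kb. The annotated order is an RGS2 fragment (recorded as a 1-53 truncation), the Arabidopsis CRY2 photolyase homology region, an N-terminal portion of CIB1 (CIBN), mCherry, and a short K-Ras fragment. The K-Ras fragment presumably serves as the membrane-targeting motif, consistent with the depositor's description of membrane mCherry as the expression marker. The element separating the CRY2 and CIBN modules is not annotated, so the record does not show how the two parts are co-expressed. Truncated WPRE fragments and SV40 polyadenylation signal fragments follow the coding region.

RGS2 accelerates GTP hydrolysis by G protein alpha subunits, and the design suggests that blue-light-induced CRY2–CIBN binding would recruit it to the membrane to dampen Gq signalling. Here CRY2PHR carries the D387A mutation that makes it light-insensitive. The construct therefore serves as a negative control for the active PiGM-Iq system.
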