Features (pLannotate 1.2.2; 23 found; start..end, strand, type, name):
      1..121     +  rep_origin     RSF ori (fragment): Plasmids containing the RSF 1030 origin of replication can be propagated in E. coli cells that contain additional plasmids with compatible origins.
    123..179     +  CDS            lacI (fragment): lac repressor; lacI; The lac repressor binds to the lac operator to inhibit transcription in E. coli. This inhibition can be relieved by adding lactose or isopropyl-β-D-thiogalactopyranoside (IPTG).
    173..247     -  repeat_region  AAV2 ITR (fragment): inverted terminal repeat of adeno-associated virus serotype 2 inverted
    311..380     -  CDS            lacZα (fragment): LacZα fragment of β-galactosidase; lacZ fragment
    375..507     -  repeat_region  AAV2 ITR (fragment): inverted terminal repeat of adeno-associated virus serotype 2 inverted
    589..1036    +  promoter       hSyn promoter: human synapsin I promoter; confers neuron-specific expression (Kügler et al., 2003)
   1040..1534    +  CDS            RGS2 (fragment): RGS2_HUMAN - Also known as G0S8. Experimental evidence at protein level: Swiss-Prot protein existence level 1. Regulates G protein-coupled receptor signaling cascades. Inhibits signal transduction by increasing the GTPase activity of G protein alpha subunits, thereby driving them into their inactive GDP- bound form (PubMed:11063746, PubMed:19478087). It is involved in the negative regulation of the angiotensin-activated signaling pathway (PubMed:28784619). Plays a role in the regulation of blood pressure in response to signaling via G protein-coupled receptors and GNAQ. Plays a role in regulat
   1562..3055    +  CDS            CRY2 (fragment): CRY2_ARATH - Also known as PHH1 From Arabidopsis thaliana (Mouse-ear cress).
   3197..3787    +  CDS            BHLH63 (fragment): BH063_ARATH - Also known as CIB1, EN84. Experimental evidence at protein level: Swiss-Prot protein existence level 1. Transcription factor that binds DNA to G box 5'-CACGTG-3' and, to a lower extent, to E-box 5'-CANNTG-3' in vitro. Binds to chromatin DNA of the FT gene and promotes its expression, and thus triggers flowering in response to blue light. From Arabidopsis thaliana (Mouse-ear cress).
   3731..4438    +  CDS            mCherry: mCherry is a basic (constitutively fluorescent) red fluorescent protein published in 2004, derived from Discosoma sp.. It is reported to be a very rapidly-maturing monomer with low acid sensitivity.
   4460..4507    +  CDS            K-Ras (fragment): human small GTPase proto-oncoprotein
   4516..4673    +  misc_feature   WPRE (fragment): woodchuck hepatitis virus posttranscriptional regulatory element
   4679..4763    +  misc_feature   WPRE (fragment): woodchuck hepatitis virus posttranscriptional regulatory element
   4762..4805    -  polyA_signal   SV40 poly(A) signal (fragment): SV40 polyadenylation signal
   4816..4883    -  polyA_signal   SV40 poly(A) signal (fragment): SV40 polyadenylation signal
   5016..5149    +  repeat_region  AAV2 ITR: inverted terminal repeat of adeno-associated virus serotype 2 inverted
   5143..5199    -  CDS            lacI (fragment): lac repressor; lacI; The lac repressor binds to the lac operator to inhibit transcription in E. coli. This inhibition can be relieved by adding lactose or isopropyl-β-D-thiogalactopyranoside (IPTG).
   5227..5254    -  repeat_region  AAV2 ITR (fragment): inverted terminal repeat of adeno-associated virus serotype 2 inverted
   5252..5321    +  CDS            lacZα (fragment): LacZα fragment of β-galactosidase; lacZ fragment
   5326..5754    +  rep_origin     f1 ori (sequence partly withheld): f1 bacteriophage origin of replication; arrow indicates direction of (+) strand synthesis
   5807..5911    +  promoter       AmpR promoter: bla
   5912..6772    +  CDS            AmpR: β-lactamase; bla; confers resistance to ampicillin, carbenicillin, and related antibiotics
   6943..7531    +  rep_origin     ori: high-copy-number ColE1/pMB1/pBR322/pUC origin of replication
>Addgene plasmid #221605 | AAV-hSyn-PiGM-Iq(D387A mCherry) | addgene full sequence | sequence record 477205 | Addgene NGS Result
TTCTTTCCTGCGTTATCCCCTGATTCTGTGGATAACCGTATTACCGCCTTTGAGTGAGCTGATACCGCTC
GCCGCAGCCGAACGACCGAGCGCAGCGAGTCAGTGAGCGAGGAAGCGGAAGAGCGCCCAATACGCAAACC
GCCTCTCCCCGCGCGTTGGCCGATTCATTAATGCAGCTGCGCGCTCGCTCGCTCACTGAGGCCGCCCGGG
CAAAGCCCGGGCGTCGGGCGACCTTTGGTCGCSCRGCSGYCACGCKSGGCKTAM
[42 nt withheld, positions 265-306]
CCCATTCGCCATTCAGGCTGCGCAACTGTTGGGAAGGGCGATCGGTGCGGGCCTCTTCGCTATTACGCCA
GCTGCGCGCTCGCTCGCTCACTGAGGCCGCCCGGGCAAAGCCCGGGCGTCGGGCGACCTTTGGTCGCCCG
GCCTCAGTGAGCGAGCGAGCGCGCAGAGAGGGAGTGGCCAACTCCATCACTAGGGGTTCCTTGTAGTTAA
TGATTAACCCGCCATGCTACTTATCTACGTAGCCATGCTCTAGGAAGATCTCTGCAGAGGGCCCTGCGTA
TGAGTGCAAGTGGGTTTTAGGACCAGGATGAGGCGGGGTGGGGGTGCCTACCTGACGACCGACCCCGACC
CACTGGACAAGCACCCAACCCCCATTCCCCAAATTGCGCATCCCCTATCAGAGAGGGGGAGGGGAAACAG
GATGCGGCGAGGCGCGTGCGCACTGCCAGCTTCAGCACCGCGGACAGTGCCTTCGCCCCCGCCTGGCGGC
GCGCGCCACCGCCGCCTCAGCACTGAAGGCGCGCTGACGTCACTCGCCGGTCCCCCGCAAACTCCCCTTC
CCGGCCACCTTGGTCGCGTCCGCGCCGCCGCCGGCCCAGCCGGACCGCACCACGCGAGGCGCGAGATAGG
GGGGCACGGGCGCGACCATCTGCGCTGCGGCGCCGGCGACTCAGCGCTGCCTCAGTCTGCGGTGGGCAGC
GGAGGAGTCGTGTCGTGCCTGAGAGCGCAGTCGAATTCAAGCTTGGGATCCATGACTCCTGGGAAGCCCA
AAACTGGCAAGAAAAGCAAACAGCAAACTTTTATCAAGCCTTCTCCTGAGGAAGCGCTGCTCTGGGCAGA
AGCATTTGATGAACTGCTGGCCAGCAAATATGGGCTTGCTGCATTCAGAGCGTTTTTAAAGTCCGAGTTC
TGTGAAGAAAATATTGAATTCTGGTTGGCTTGCGAAGACTTCAAGAAAACCAAATCACCACAGAAACTGT
CCTCAAAAGCAAGGAAAATATACACCGACTTCATCGAGAAGGAAGCTCCCAAAGAGATAAACATAGACTT
TCAAACAAAAACTCTGATTGCCCAAAATATCCAAGAGGCTACAAGTGGCTGCTTCACCACAGCGCAGAAG
AGGGTGTACAGCCTGATGGAGAACAACTCTTATCCTCGTTTCTTGGAATCAGAATTTTATCAGGACTTGT
GTAAAAAGCCACAGATCACCACGGAGCCCCATGCTACAACCGGTGGCGGCAGTGGTGGCGGCAGCATGAA
GATGGACAAGAAGACAATTGTCTGGTTTCGCAGGGACCTGAGAATCGAAGATAACCCCGCATTGGCAGCA
GCAGCCCATGAGGGTTCTGTGTTCCCTGTCTTCATTTGGTGTCCAGAGGAGGAGGGACAGTTCTACCCTG
GCCGGGCCAGCAGATGGTGGATGAAGCAGTCCTTGGCTCACCTGTCACAGAGTCTCAAGGCACTGGGCTC
CGATCTGACGTTGATTAAGACCCACAACACGATTAGCGCAATTCTGGACTGCATCCGGGTGACCGGCGCA
ACAAAAGTGGTTTTCAACCACCTCTACGACCCAGTTAGCCTTGTGCGGGACCATACCGTCAAGGAGAAAT
TGGTGGAGCGGGGCATCAGTGTGCAGTCTTACAATGGCGACCTGTTGTATGAACCATGGGAAATTTATTG
TGAGAAAGGCAAGCCTTTCACTAGCTTCAATTCTTACTGGAAAAAATGTCTGGACATGAGTATCGAAAGC
GTGATGCTTCCCCCCCCCTGGCGGCTGATGCCAATTACTGCCGCCGCTGAGGCAATCTGGGCATGTAGCA
TCGAAGAGTTGGGTCTGGAGAATGAGGCTGAGAAGCCAAGTAACGCCCTGCTGACTCGCGCATGGTCCCC
AGGATGGTCAAACGCAGACAAACTTCTGAACGAGTTCATTGAAAAGCAGCTGATTGACTACGCTAAGAAC
TCCAAAAAAGTCGTTGGAAACTCAACAAGCCTCTTGAGCCCTTACCTGCACTTTGGCGAGATCTCTGTTC
GGCACGTGTTCCAGTGCGCCCGGATGAAGCAGATAATCTGGGCAAGAGACAAAAACAGTGAGGGAGAGGA
GTCTGCCGATTTGTTCCTGAGAGGCATCGGACTCCGGGAGTACAGCCGCTACATTTGTTTTAACTTCCCT
TTCACCCACGAACAGAGCCTCTTGTCTCACCTGCGCTTCTTCCCATGGGACGCAGATGTTGATAAATTCA
AGGCTTGGCGACAGGGGCGCACCGGGTATCCACTTGTCGACGCTGGCATGAGGGAGCTGTGGGCCACGGG
GTGGATGCATAATAGGATCAGAGTGATTGTGTCTTCTTTCGCCGTCAAGTTCTTGTTGCTCCCATGGAAA
TGGGGCATGAAGTACTTCTGGGACACGCTGCTGGCCGCTGACCTTGAGTGCGACATTCTTGGGTGGCAGT
ACATTTCCGGATCTATTCCTGATGGGCACGAACTCGATAGGCTCGACAACCCCGCTTTGCAGGGGGCTAA
ATACGACCCAGAAGGGGAATACATCCGCCAGTGGCTCCCCGAGCTGGCAAGGCTGCCTACCGAGTGGATT
CATCATCCCTGGGACGCACCGTTGACTGTTTTGAAGGCAAGCGGCGTAGAGTTGGGTACCAATTACGCAA
AGCCTATCGTCGATATTGACACCGCAAGGGAGCTGCTGGCAAAGGCTATCTCTAGGACACGGGAGGCCCA
AATTATGATCGGCGCCGCCTCAGGAGGAGGCTCAGGAGGAGGAGGCGCGGGAGCTAGCGGAGGTGGATCT
GGTGGCGGTGAGGGCAGAGGAAGTCTTCTAACATGCGGTGACGTGGAGGAGAATCCCGGCCCTCGTACGG
GCGGCAGTGGTGGCGGCAGCATGAATGGCGCCATCGGTGGCGACCTTCTCCTGAACTTTCCAGACATGAG
CGTTCTTGAGCGACAGAGGGCTCATCTCAAATACCTGAACCCGACGTTCGATAGTCCCTTGGCTGGATTC
TTTGCTGATTCTTCTATGATTACCGGCGGCGAAATGGATTCTTATCTGAGTACTGCTGGTTTGAACCTGC
CTATGATGTACGGAGAGACCACAGTGGAGGGAGATAGCAGACTGTCCATCTCCCCAGAGACCACGCTGGG
CACAGGAAACTTCAAAGCAGCCAAGTTTGATACAGAGACCAAAGACTGTAATGAAGCCGCTAAAAAGATG
ACCATGAACCGGGACGATCTTGTGGAAGAGGGCGAGGAAGAGAAGTCAAAGATTACAGAACAGAACAATG
GTTCCACCAAGTCAATCAAAAAAATGAAGCACAAGGCCAAAAAAGAGGAAAATAATTTTTCCAACGATTC
CAGCAAAGTGACAAAGGAACTGGAGAAGACCGACTACATTGGAGGAGGAGGCGCGGGAATCGATATGGTG
AGCAAGGGCGAGGAGGATAACATGGCCATCATCAAGGAGTTCATGCGCTTCAAGGTGCACATGGAGGGCT
CCGTGAACGGCCACGAGTTCGAGATCGAGGGCGAGGGCGAGGGCCGCCCCTACGAGGGCACCCAGACCGC
CAAGCTGAAGGTGACCAAGGGTGGCCCCCTGCCCTTCGCCTGGGACATCCTGTCCCCTCAGTTCATGTAC
GGCTCCAAGGCCTACGTGAAGCACCCCGCCGACATCCCCGACTACTTGAAGCTGTCCTTCCCCGAGGGCT
TCAAGTGGGAGCGCGTGATGAACTTCGAGGACGGCGGCGTGGTGACCGTGACCCAGGACTCCTCCCTGCA
GGACGGCGAGTTCATCTACAAGGTGAAGCTGCGCGGCACCAACTTCCCCTCCGACGGCCCCGTAATGCAG
AAGAAGACCATGGGCTGGGAGGCCTCCTCCGAGCGGATGTACCCCGAGGACGGCGCCCTGAAGGGCGAGA
TCAAGCAGAGGCTGAAGCTGAAGGACGGCGGCCACTACGACGCTGAGGTCAAGACCACCTACAAGGCCAA
GAAGCCCGTGCAGCTGCCCGGCGCCTACAACGTCAACATCAAGTTGGACATCACCTCCCACAACGAGGAC
TACACCATCGTGGAACAGTACGAACGCGCCGAGGGCCGCCACTCCACCGGCGGCATGGACGAGCTGTACA
AGGATAGTGCTGGTAGTGAATTCGGTAAAAAGAAGAAAAAGAAGTCAAAGACAAAGTGTGTAATTATGTA
ATCTAGAATAATCAACCTCTGGATTACAAAATTTGTGAAAGATTGACTGGTATTCTTAACTATGTTGCTC
CTTTTACGCTATGTGGATACGCTGCTTTAATGCCTTTGTATCATGCTATTGCTTCCCGTATGGCTTTCAT
TTTCTCCTCCTTGTATAAATCCTGGTTAGTTCTTGCCACGGCGGAACTCATCGCCGCCTGCCTTGCCCGC
TGCTGGACAGGGGCTCGGCTGTTGGGCACTGACAATTCCGTGGTGTTTATTTGTGAAATTTGTGATGCTA
TTGCTTTATTTGTAACCATCACTAGTTAGGCTTTATTTGTGAAATTTGTGATGCTATTGCTTTATTTGTA
ACCATTATAAGCTGCAATAAACAAGTTAACAACAACAATTGCATTCATTTTATGTTTCAGGTTCAGGGGG
AGATGTGGGAGGTTTTTTAAAATCGATAAGGATCTTCCTAGAGCATGGCTACGTAGATAAGTAGCATGGC
GGGTTAATCATTAACTACAAGGAACCCCTAGTGATGGAGTTGGCCACTCCCTCTCTGCGCGCTCGCTCGC
TCACTGAGGCCGGGCGACCAAAGGTCGCCCGACGCCCGGGCTTTGCCCGGGCGGCCTCAGTGAGCGAGCG
AGCGCGCAGCTGCATTAATGAATCGGCCAACGCGCGGGGAGAGGCGGTTTGCGTATTGGGMGCTCTTCCG
CCTCCCGSKCWYTGCCCSGGCGGCCTCAGTGAGCGAGCGAGCGCGCAGCTGGCGTAATAGCGAAGAGGCC
CGCACCGATCGCCCTTCCCAACAGTTGCGCAGCCTGAATGGCGAATGGG
[124 nt withheld, positions 5326-5449]
C
[91 nt withheld, positions 5451-5541]
A
[49 nt withheld, positions 5543-5591]
CCTTTGACGTTGGAGTCCACGTTCTTT
[37 nt withheld, positions 5619-5655]
ACCCTATCTCGGTCTATTCTTTTGATTTATAAGGGATTTTGCCGATTTCGGCCTATTGGTTAAAAAATGA
GCTGATTTAACAAAAATTTAACGCGAATTTTAACAAAATATTAACGCTTACAATTTAGGTGGCACTTTTC
GGGGAAATGTGCGCGGAACCCCTATTTGTTTATTTTTCTAAATACATTCAAATATGTATCCGCTCATGAG
ACAATAACCCTGATAAATGCTTCAATAATATTGAAAAAGGAAGAGTATGAGTATTCAACATTTCCGTGTC
GCCCTTATTCCCTTTTTTGCGGCATTTTGCCTTCCTGTTTTTGCTCACCCAGAAACGCTGGTGAAAGTAA
AAGATGCTGAAGATCAGTTGGGTGCACGAGTGGGTTACATCGAACTGGATCTCAACAGCGGTAAGATCCT
TGAGAGTTTTCGCCCCGAAGAACGTTTTCCAATGATGAGCACTTTTAAAGTTCTGCTATGTGGCGCGGTA
TTATCCCGTATTGACGCCGGGCAAGAGCAACTCGGTCGCCGCATACACTATTCTCAGAATGACTTGGTTG
AGTACTCACCAGTCACAGAAAAGCATCTTACGGATGGCATGACAGTAAGAGAATTATGCAGTGCTGCCAT
AACCATGAGTGATAACACTGCGGCCAACTTACTTCTGACAACGATCGGAGGACCGAAGGAGCTAACCGCT
TTTTTGCACAACATGGGGGATCATGTAACTCGCCTTGATCGTTGGGAACCGGAGCTGAATGAAGCCATAC
CAAACGACGAGCGTGACACCACGATGCCTGTAGCAATGGCAACAACGTTGCGCAAACTATTAACTGGCGA
ACTACTTACTCTAGCTTCCCGGCAACAATTAATAGACTGGATGGAGGCGGATAAAGTTGCAGGACCACTT
CTGCGCTCGGCCCTTCCGGCTGGCTGGTTTATTGCTGATAAATCTGGAGCCGGTGAGCGTGGGTCTCGCG
GTATCATTGCAGCACTGGGGCCAGATGGTAAGCCCTCCCGTATCGTAGTTATCTACACGACGGGGAGTCA
GGCAACTATGGATGAACGAAATAGACAGATCGCTGAGATAGGTGCCTCACTGATTAAGCATTGGTAACTG
TCAGACCAAGTTTACTCATATATACTTTAGATTGATTTAAAACTTCATTTTTAATTTAAAAGGATCTAGG
TGAAGATCCTTTTTGATAATCTCATGACCAAAATCCCTTAACGTGAGTTTTCGTTCCACTGAGCGTCAGA
CCCCGTAGAAAAGATCAAAGGATCTTCTTGAGATCCTTTTTTTCTGCGCGTAATCTGCTGCTTGCAAACA
AAAAAACCACCGCTACCAGCGGTGGTTTGTTTGCCGGATCAAGAGCTACCAACTCTTTTTCCGAAGGTAA
CTGGCTTCAGCAGAGCGCAGATACCAAATACTGTTCTTCTAGTGTAGCCGTAGTTAGGCCACCACTTCAA
GAACTCTGTAGCACCGCCTACATACCTCGCTCTGCTAATCCTGTTACCAGTGGCTGCTGCCAGTGGCGAT
AAGTCGTGTCTTACCGGGTTGGACTCAAGACGATAGTTACCGGATAAGGCGCAGCGGTCGGGCTGAACGG
GGGGTTCGTGCACACAGCCCAGCTTGGAGCGAACGACCTACACCGAACTGAGATACCTACAGCGTGAGCT
ATGAGAAAGCGCCACGCTTCCCGAAGGGAGAAAGGCGGACAGGTATCCGGTAAGCGGCAGGGTCGGAACA
GGAGAGCGCACGAGGGAGCTTCCAGGGGGAAACGCCTGGTATCTTTATAGTCCTGTCGGGTTTCGCCACC
TCTGACTTGAGCGTCGATTTTTGTGATGCTCGTCAGGGGGGCGGAGCCTATGGAAAAACGCCAGCAACGC
GGCCTTTTTACGGTTCCTGGCCTTTTGCTGGCCTTTTGCTCACATG
